>Addgene plasmid #230764 | AiP2103 - pAAV-AiE2635m-minBG-SYFP2-WPRE3-BGHpA | addgene full sequence | sequence record 466344 | Addgene NGS Result
[84 nt withheld, positions 1-84]
CCTTTGACGTTGGAGTCCACGTTCTTT
[37 nt withheld, positions 112-148]
ACTCTATCTCGGGCTATTCTTTTGATTTATAAGGGATTTTGCCGATTTCGGTCTATTGGTTAAAAAATGA
GCTGATTTAACAAAAATTTAACGCGAATTTTAACAAAATATTAACGTTTACAATTTTATGGTGCACTCTC
AGTACAATCTGCTCTGATGCCGCATAGTTAAGCCAGCCCCGACACCCGCCAACACCCGCTGACGCGCCCT
GACGGGCTTGTCTGCTCCCGGCATCCGCTTACAGACAAGCTGTGACCGTCTCCGGGAGCTGCATGTGTCA
GAGGTTTTCACCGTCATCACCGAAACGCGCGAGACGAAAGGGCCTCGTGATACGCCTATTTTTATAGGTT
AATGTCATGATAATAATGGTTTCTTAGACGTCAGGTGGCACTTTTCGGGGAAATGTGCGCGGAACCCCTA
TTTGTTTATTTTTCTAAATACATTCAAATATGTATCCGCTCATGAGACAATAACCCTGATAAATGCTTCA
ATAATATTGAAAAAGGAAGAGTATGAGTATTCAACATTTCCGTGTCGCCCTTATTCCCTTTTTTGCGGCA
TTTTGCCTTCCTGTTTTTGCTCACCCAGAAACGCTGGTGAAAGTAAAAGATGCTGAAGATCAGTTGGGTG
CACGAGTGGGTTACATCGAACTGGATCTCAACAGCGGTAAGATCCTTGAGAGTTTTCGCCCCGAAGAACG
TTTTCCAATGATGAGCACTTTTAAAGTTCTGCTATGTGGCGCGGTATTATCCCGTATTGACGCCGGGCAA
GAGCAACTCGGTCGCCGCATACACTATTCTCAGAATGACTTGGTTGAGTACTCACCAGTCACAGAAAAGC
ATCTTACGGATGGCATGACAGTAAGAGAATTATGCAGTGCTGCCATAACCATGAGTGATAACACTGCGGC
CAACTTACTTCTGACAACGATCGGAGGACCGAAGGAGCTAACCGCTTTTTTGCACAACATGGGGGATCAT
GTAACTCGCCTTGATCGTTGGGAACCGGAGCTGAATGAAGCCATACCAAACGACGAGCGTGACACCACGA
TGCCTGTAGCAATGGCAACAACGTTGCGCAAACTATTAACTGGCGAACTACTTACTCTAGCTTCCCGGCA
ACAATTAATAGACTGGATGGAGGCGGATAAAGTTGCAGGACCACTTCTGCGCTCGGCCCTTCCGGCTGGC
TGGTTTATTGCTGATAAATCTGGAGCCGGTGAGCGTGGGTCTCGCGGTATCATTGCAGCACTGGGGCCAG
ATGGTAAGCCCTCCCGTATCGTAGTTATCTACACGACGGGGAGTCAGGCAACTATGGATGAACGAAATAG
ACAGATCGCTGAGATAGGTGCCTCACTGATTAAGCATTGGTAACTGTCAGACCAAGTTTACTCATATATA
CTTTAGATTGATTTAAAACTTCATTTTTAATTTAAAAGGATCTAGGTGAAGATCCTTTTTGATAATCTCA
TGACCAAAATCCCTTAACGTGAGTTTTCGTTCCACTGAGCGTCAGACCCCGTAGAAAAGATCAAAGGATC
TTCTTGAGATCCTTTTTTTCTGCGCGTAATCTGCTGCTTGCAAACAAAAAAACCACCGCTACCAGCGGTG
GTTTGTTTGCCGGATCAAGAGCTACCAACTCTTTTTCCGAAGGTAACTGGCTTCAGCAGAGCGCAGATAC
CAAATACTGTTCTTCTAGTGTAGCCGTAGTTAGGCCACCACTTCAAGAACTCTGTAGCACCGCCTACATA
CCTCGCTCTGCTAATCCTGTTACCAGTGGCTGCTGCCAGTGGCGATAAGTCGTGTCTTACCGGGTTGGAC
TCAAGACGATAGTTACCGGATAAGGCGCAGCGGTCGGGCTGAACGGGGGGTTCGTGCACACAGCCCAGCT
TGGAGCGAACGACCTACACCGAACTGAGATACCTACAGCGTGAGCTATGAGAAAGCGCCACGCTTCCCGA
AGGGAGAAAGGCGGACAGGTATCCGGTAAGCGGCAGGGTCGGAACAGGAGAGCGCACGAGGGAGCTTCCA
GGGGGAAACGCCTGGTATCTTTATAGTCCTGTCGGGTTTCGCCACCTCTGACTTGAGCGTCGATTTTTGT
GATGCTCGTCAGGGGGGCGGAGCCTATGGAAAAACGCCAGCAACGCGGCCTTTTTACGGTTCCTGGCCTT
TTGCTGGCCTTTTGCTCACATGTCCTGCAGGCAGCTGCGCGCTCGCTCGCTCACTGAGGCCGCCCGGGCG
TCGGGCGACCTTTGGTCGCCCGGCCTCAGTGAGCGAGCGAGCGCGCAGAGAGGGAGTGGCCAACTCCATC
ACTAGGGGTTCCTGCGGCCGCACGCGTATTAGTTTTTACAACCTTTTGTAATTTGGTATTGTATACAACA
TGGTCATATGCGGAGTTTCTGTAATCTTTTCAGTGGGTGATAGAAATATGAGAAGCAAATTTATAAGCCA
TTTAGCGAAGCATTTAATCAATTTCATGCATAGGAAACAACTCTGATGCCTTGGCTTTATCAATCTTTCT
CTCCAGCAGAACCACTAACCCACTCGGTCTCCAAACACAGCCTGGGTGGGGGAAGGGTGGAGACCAAGGA
GGAACCTTTTCCTGTGGCAGAATGGAAATGTCAGGGCTTCTGAAGCCGGCCTGACGCACTTAGCAGCGTC
TCAAAACCTTCTGGAGGCTGTTAACGTATTTTAGACAAGGAGCTGGGATCTGGTGTTCGGAGGAAGTTTT
CAAGGCCTTTTACTGCAAAGTTATTCATTAAACACCCTTTACCAGAGTGACTCTCACGTGCTCAGCCATA
CAGATTGGACTCAGCTTTGGGCTCCAAGAAATATTTTTAACAAATCCATTGCTTTCAAATGCATGGAAAA
GAAGAAACAAAACAAAACTATTTCGCCGGCGGAGCTCGGGCTGGGCATAAAAGTCAGGGCAGAGCCATCT
ATTGCTTACATTTGCTTCTGGGATCCAGATCTTTCGAAGCTAGCGCTACCGGTCGCCACCATGGTGAGCA
AGGGCGAGGAGCTGTTCACCGGGGTGGTGCCCATCCTGGTCGAGCTGGACGGCGACGTAAACGGCCACAA
GTTCAGCGTGTCCGGCGAGGGCGAGGGCGATGCCACCTACGGCAAGCTGACCCTGAAGCTGATCTGCACC
ACCGGCAAGCTGCCCGTGCCCTGGCCCACCCTCGTGACCACCCTGGGCTACGGCGTGCAGTGCTTCGCCC
GCTACCCCGACCACATGAAGCAGCACGACTTCTTCAAGTCCGCCATGCCCGAAGGCTACGTCCAGGAGCG
CACCATCTTCTTCAAGGACGACGGCAACTACAAGACCCGCGCCGAGGTGAAGTTCGAGGGCGACACCCTG
GTGAACCGCATCGAGCTGAAGGGCATCGACTTCAAGGAGGACGGCAACATCCTGGGGCACAAGCTGGAGT
ACAACTACAACAGCCACAACGTCTATATCACCGCCGACAAGCAGAAGAACGGCATCAAGGCCAACTTCAA
GATCCGCCACAACATCGAGGACGGCGGCGTGCAGCTCGCCGACCACTACCAGCAGAACACCCCCATCGGC
GACGGCCCCGTGCTGCTGCCCGACAACCACTACCTGAGCTACCAGTCCAAGCTGAGCAAAGACCCCAACG
AGAAGCGCGATCACATGGTCCTGCTGGAGTTCGTGACCGCCGCCGGGATCACTCTCGGCATGGACGAGCT
GTACAAGTAAGTCGACGGCGCGCCGCGGCCGCGAATTCGATATCATAATCAACCTCTGGATTACAAAATT
TGTGAAAGATTGACTGGTATTCTTAACTATGTTGCTCCTTTTACGCTATGTGGATACGCTGCTTTAATGC
CTTTGTATCATGCTATTGCTTCCCGTATGGCTTTCATTTTCTCCTCCTTGTATAAATCCTGGTTAGTTCT
TGCCACGGCGGAACTCATCGCCGCCTGCCTTGCCCGCTGCTGGACAGGGGCTCGGCTGTTGGGCACTGAC
AATTCCGTGGCTCGAGAGATCTTCGACTGTGCCTTCTAGTTGCCAGCCATCTGTTGTTTGCCCCTCCCCC
GTGCCTTCCTTGACCCTGGAAGGTGCCACTCCCACTGTCCTTTCCTAATAAAATGAGGAAATTGCATCGC
ATTGTCTGAGTAGGTGTCATTCTATTCTGGGGGGTGGGGTGGGGCAGGACAGCAAGGGGGAGGATTGGGA
AGACAATAGCAGGCATGAGATCTCACGTGCGGACCGAGCGGCCGCAGGAACCCCTAGTGATGGAGTTGGC
CACTCCCTCTCTGCGCGCTCGCTCGCTCACTGAGGCCGGGCGACCAAAGGTCGCCCGACGCCCGGGCTTT
GCCCGGGCGGCCTCAGTGAGCGAGCGAGCGCGCAGCTGCCTGCAGGGGCGCCTGATGCGGTATTTTCTCC
TTACGCATCTGTGCGGTATTTCACACCGCATA
[95 nt withheld, positions 4591-4685]
T
[46 nt withheld, positions 4687-4732]
C
[57 nt withheld, positions 4734-4790]
Features (pLannotate 1.2.2; 14 found; start..end, strand, type, name):
    275..324     -  misc_feature   bom (fragment): basis of mobility region from pBR322
    426..461     -  CDS            rop (fragment): Rop protein, which maintains plasmids at low copy number; rop
    556..660     +  promoter       AmpR promoter: bla
    661..1521    +  CDS            AmpR: β-lactamase; bla; confers resistance to ampicillin, carbenicillin, and related antibiotics
   1692..2280    +  rep_origin     ori: high-copy-number ColE1/pMB1/pBR322/pUC origin of replication
   2353..2380    +  repeat_region  AAV2 ITR (fragment): inverted terminal repeat of adeno-associated virus serotype 2 inverted
   2409..2436    +  repeat_region  AAV2 ITR (fragment): inverted terminal repeat of adeno-associated virus serotype 2 inverted
   3149..3865    +  CDS            SYFP2: SYFP2 is a basic (constitutively fluorescent) yellow fluorescent protein published in 2006, derived from Aequorea victoria. It is reported to be a very rapidly-maturing monomer with moderate acid sensitivity.
   3905..4062    +  misc_feature   WPRE (fragment): woodchuck hepatitis virus posttranscriptional regulatory element
   4068..4148    +  misc_feature   WPRE (fragment): woodchuck hepatitis virus posttranscriptional regulatory element
   4165..4276    +  polyA_signal   bGH poly(A) signal: bovine growth hormone polyadenylation signal
   4394..4534    +  repeat_region  AAV2 ITR: inverted terminal repeat of adeno-associated virus serotype 2 inverted
   4539..4590    -  misc_feature   bom (fragment): basis of mobility region from pBR322
   4609..274     +  rep_origin     f1 ori (across the origin) (sequence partly withheld): f1 bacteriophage origin of replication; arrow indicates direction of (+) strand synthesis
