[The description below was written by a language model from this plasmid's Addgene catalogue record and pLannotate feature annotations shown in this document.]
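Description:
AiP2103 - pAAV-AiE2635m-minBG-SYFP2-WPRE3-BGHpA is an AAV transfer plasmid built on a pAAV2 backbone, about 4.8 kb in total, intended for packaging a reporter genome into recombinant adeno-associated virus for delivery to brain tissue. In bacteria it is maintained as a high-copy plasmid through a ColE1/pUC-type origin and selected with ampicillin via the β-lactamase gene and its native promoter. An f1 phage origin and small remnants of the pBR322 bom and rop regions are also present in the backbone. The expression cassette lies between AAV2 inverted terminal repeats, which provide the cis signals for genome replication and encapsidation. The annotation detects the upstream ITR only as two short fragments, while the downstream ITR is recognised as a full feature.

The payload is an enhancer-driven fluorescent reporter. According to the catalogue entry, the AiE2635m enhancer is placed upstream of the minimal beta-globin promoter (minBG). Neither element is annotated in the feature table, but they presumably occupy the unannotated stretch between the left ITR and the coding sequence. A minimal promoter has little activity alone, so transcription depends on the enhancer, which is designed to restrict expression to particular populations of brain cells. The record does not say which populations. The cassette expresses SYFP2, a rapidly maturing monomeric yellow fluorescent protein derived from Aequorea victoria. It is followed by WPRE3, a shortened woodchuck hepatitis virus posttranscriptional element that appears as two WPRE fragments and boosts transcript expression, and then by the bovine growth hormone polyadenylation signal. The construct belongs to a collection of enhancer AAVs for genetic access to cortical cell types, and serves to label and assess the cells in which the enhancer is active.
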