Addgene plasmid #230764: AiP2103 - pAAV-AiE2635m-minBG-SYFP2-WPRE3-BGHpA
Purpose: AiE2635m is an enhancer sequence, designed to drive AAV-mediated transgene expression in specific populations of brain cells
Depositing lab: Allen Institute for Brain Science & Bosiljka Tasic. Depositing organization: Allen Institute. Publication: A suite of enhancer AAVs and transgenic mouse lines for genetic access to cortical cell types. Ben-Simon Y, Hooper M, Narayan S, Daigle TL, Dwivedi D, Way SW, Oster A, Stafford DA, Mich JK, Taormina MJ, Martinez RA, Opitz-Araya X, Roth JR, Alexander JR, Allen S, Amster A, Arbuckle J, Ayala A, Baker PM, Bakken TE, Barcelli T, Barta S, Bendrick J, Bertagnolli D, Bielstein C, Bishwakarma P, Bowlus J, Boyer G, Brouner K, Casian B, Casper T, Chakka AB, Chakrabarty R, Chance RK, Chavan S, Clark M, Colbert K, Collman F, Daniel S, Departee M, DiValentin P, Donadio N, Dotson N, Egdorf T, Fliss T, Gabitto M, Garcia J, Gary A, Gasperini M, Gloe J, Goldy J, Gore BB, Graybuck L, Greisman N, Haeseleer F, Halterman C, Haradon Z, Hastings SD, Helback O, Ho W, Hockemeyer D, Huang C, Huff S, Hunker A, Johansen N, Jones D, Juneau Z, Kalmbach B, Kannan M, Khem S, Kussick E, Kutsal R, Larsen R, Lee C, Lee AY, Leibly M, Lenz GH, Li S, Liang E, Lusk N, Madigan Z, Malloy J, Malone J, McCue R, Melchor J, Mollenkopf T, Moosman S, Morin E, Newman D, Ng L, Ngo K, Omstead V, Otto S, Oyama A, Pena N, Pham T, Phillips E, Pom CA, Potekhina L, Ransford S, Ray PL, Rette D, Reynoldson C, Rimorin C, Rocha D, Ruiz A, Sanchez REA, Sawyer L, Sedeno-Cortes A, Sevigny JP, Shapovalova N, Shepard N, Shulga L, Sigler AR, Siverts L, Soliman S, Somasundaram S, Staats B, Stewart K, Szelenyi E, Tieu M, Trader C, Tran A, van Velthoven CTJ, Walker M, Wang Y, Weed N, Wirthlin M, Wood T, Wynalda B, Yao Z, Zhou T, Ariza J, Dee N, Reding M, Ronellenfitch K, Mufti S, Sunkin SM, Smith KA, Esposito L, Waters J, Thyagarajan B, Yao S, Lein ES, Zeng H, Levi BP, Ngai J, Ting JT, Tasic B. Cell. 2025 May 16:S0092-8674(25)00513-6. doi: 10.1016/j.cell.2025.05.002. PubMed 40403729.
Backbone
  Vector backbone: pAAV2
  Vector type: AAV
Growth in bacteria
  Bacterial resistance: Ampicillin, 100 μg/mL
  Growth temperature: 37°C
  Growth strain: NEB Stable
  Copy number: High Copy
Gene/Insert
  Gene/Insert name: SYFP2
  Species: Synthetic
  Promoter: minBG
  Cloning method: Gibson Cloning
Terms and licenses: Academic/Nonprofit Terms; Industry Terms: Not Available to Industry
How to cite: AiP2103 - pAAV-AiE2635m-minBG-SYFP2-WPRE3-BGHpA was a gift from Allen Institute for Brain Science & Bosiljka Tasic (Addgene plasmid # 230764 ; http://n2t.net/addgene:230764 ; RRID:Addgene_230764)
